Addgene plasmid #201808: pET28a-HaloTag7-SnoopLigase2
Purpose: Bacterial expression of SnoopLigase 2 which catalyzes formation of a covalent bond between SnoopTag2 and DogTag2 peptides. HaloTag7 allows covalent coupling to HaloLink Magne beads.
Depositing lab: Mark Howarth. Depositing organization: University of Oxford. Publication: Design and Evolution of Enhanced Peptide-Peptide Ligation for Modular Transglutaminase Assembly. Keeble AH, Wood DP, Howarth M. Bioconjug Chem. 2023 Jun 8. doi: 10.1021/acs.bioconjchem.3c00122. PubMed 37289810.
Backbone
  Vector backbone: pET28a
  Backbone manufacturer: Novagen
  Backbone size w/o insert (bp): 5369
  Total vector size (bp): 6731
  Vector type: Bacterial Expression
Growth in bacteria
  Bacterial resistance: Kanamycin, 50 μg/mL
  Growth temperature: 37°C
  Growth strain: DH5alpha
  Copy number: High Copy
Gene/Insert
  Gene/Insert name: SnoopLigase2
  Species: Synthetic
  Insert size (bp): 1362
  Promoter: T7
  Tag / fusion protein: His6 (N terminal on insert); HaloTag7 (N terminal on insert)
  Cloning method: Gibson Cloning
  Sequencing primers: 5′ T7F; 3′ T7R
Terms and licenses: Academic/Nonprofit Terms; Industry Terms: Not Available to Industry
How to cite: pET28a-HaloTag7-SnoopLigase2 was a gift from Mark Howarth (Addgene plasmid # 201808)
