[The description below was written by a language model from this plasmid's Addgene catalogue record and pLannotate feature annotations shown in this document.]
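Description:
pET28a-HaloTag7-SnoopLigase2 is a bacterial expression plasmid built on the Novagen pET28a backbone for producing a synthetic peptide ligase in E. coli. It is propagated through a ColE1/pBR322-type origin accompanied by the rop gene and bom region, and is selected with kanamycin via the aph(3')-Ia aminoglycoside phosphotransferase gene. An f1 origin is also present. The catalogue lists the plasmid as high copy, although rop normally moderates copy number in this backbone. The catalogue total size (6,731 bp) differs slightly from the sequenced record annotated here (6,655 nt).

Expression is driven by a T7 promoter followed by a lac operator and the phage T7 gene 10 ribosome binding site, with a T7 terminator downstream. The plasmid-borne lacI gene supplies repressor, so transcription is held off until IPTG or lactose induction in a host that provides T7 RNA polymerase. The open reading frame encodes an N-terminal His6 tag, then HaloTag7, then SnoopLigase2. The automated annotation recognises the HaloTag coding region and a short match corresponding to the His tag, but does not identify SnoopLigase2 itself. The small "rplI" and "SET1" fragment calls in the region between HaloTag and the terminator, like the TcR fragments in the backbone, are probably partial similarity hits rather than functional parts.

SnoopLigase2 catalyses formation of a covalent bond between the SnoopTag2 and DogTag2 peptides, allowing proteins carrying these tags to be joined. The HaloTag7 domain, a modified dehalogenase that reacts irreversibly with chloroalkane ligands, lets the ligase be coupled covalently to HaloLink magnetic beads, giving an immobilised form of the enzyme. The His6 tag is suitable for metal-affinity purification.
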