Features (pLannotate 1.2.2; 20 found; start..end, strand, type, name):
     26..73      -  terminator     T7 terminator: transcription terminator for bacteriophage T7 RNA polymerase
     81..130     -  CDS            SET1 (fragment): solubility-enhancement tag derived from T7 phage gene 10B
    557..661     -  CDS            rplI (fragment): RL9_GEOSE - Experimental evidence at protein level: Swiss-Prot protein existence level 1. Binds to the 23S rRNA. From Geobacillus stearothermophilus (Bacillus stearothermophilus).
    666..1549    -  CDS            HaloTag® (fragment): modified bacterial dehalogenase that forms covalent bonds with chloroalkane derivatives
   1560..1576    -  CDS            capTEV™ (fragment): composite tag for in vivo biotinylation, TEV protease cleavage, and 6xHis tagging
   1595..1617    -  RBS            RBS: efficient ribosome binding site from bacteriophage T7 gene 10 (Olins and Rangwala, 1989)
   1632..1656    -  protein_bind   lac operator: The lac repressor binds to the lac operator to inhibit transcription in E. coli. This inhibition can be relieved by adding lactose or isopropyl-β-D-thiogalactopyranoside (IPTG). lac repressor encoded by lacI
   1657..1675    -  promoter       T7 promoter: promoter for bacteriophage T7 RNA polymerase
   1697..1976    +  CDS            TcR (fragment): tetracycline efflux protein; tet; confers resistance to tetracycline
   1984..2051    +  promoter       lacI promoter (fragment): lacI
   2063..3145    +  CDS            lacI: lac repressor; lacI; The lac repressor binds to the lac operator to inhibit transcription in E. coli. This inhibition can be relieved by adding lactose or isopropyl-β-D-thiogalactopyranoside (IPTG).
   3158..3179    +  protein_bind   CAP binding site: CAP binding activates transcription in the presence of cAMP. E. coli catabolite activator protein
   3194..3485    +  CDS            TcR (fragment): tetracycline efflux protein; tet; confers resistance to tetracycline
   3557..3937    -  CDS            YPB1_ECOLX: Protein predicted: Swiss-Prot protein existence level 4. From Escherichia coli.
   3954..4145    +  CDS            rop: Rop protein, which maintains plasmids at low copy number; rop
   4247..4386    +  misc_feature   bom: basis of mobility region from pBR322
   4572..5160    -  rep_origin     ori: high-copy-number ColE1/pMB1/pBR322/pUC origin of replication
   5282..6097    +  CDS            KanR: aminoglycoside phosphotransferase; aph(3')-Ia; confers resistance to kanamycin in bacteria or G418 (Geneticin®) in eukaryotes
   6106..6163    -  promoter       AmpR promoter (fragment): bla
   6216..6644    -  rep_origin     f1 ori (sequence partly withheld): f1 bacteriophage origin of replication; arrow indicates direction of (+) strand synthesis
>Addgene plasmid #201808 | pET28a-HaloTag7-SnoopLigase2 | addgene full sequence | sequence record 404731 | Addgene NGS Result
ATCCGGATATAGTTCCTCCTTTCAGCAAAAAACCCCTCAAGACCCGTTTAGAGGCCCCAAGGGGTTATGC
TAGTTATTGCTCAGCGGTGGCAGCAGCCAACTCAGCTTCCTTTCGGGCTTTGTTAGCAGCCGGATCTCAG
TGGTGGTGGTGGTAGTGCTCGAGTGCGGCCGCAAGCTTTTATTATTTCGGCGGTATCGGTTCATTGGTGA
TATAATGTTTACCGTTTTATTAGGTAAATTCATATGTAGCCGGCACACCCGGCGGCACAATGCTGGTCAC
ATCACGCACTTCGCCATCCACAATACGAAAGCTCACAATCGGCTTATTCTGCACCGGTTTATAGCCCGGG
GGTTCGCTATTTTCAATCAGGCGATATTTGCCATCGCTCAGATTCTTAAAGGTCAGTTTACCATCTTCGC
CGGTACGCACATTTTGATAGGTCCCATTCTGATCAATCGCGCCATAGATATCGGGATAGTCGGGATGCTG
TTTCTGCAGGCTAAACACGGCACCACGCAGCGGCTTTTTATCGTTCTTATTCACCATATGGGATCCCTTC
TCCAGCTGCTCCTTCAGCTTCTTGGCGTTGGCCAGCTCCTCGGCGGCCTGTCTCTGCTCCTTCTGCTTCT
GGGCCTCCAGGGCCTTCAGGTTGGCGGGGGATCCACCGGAAATCTCCAGAGTAGACAGCCAGCGCGCGAT
CTCGCTGCCGATCAGGTCCGGGTTGTCTTCTTGCAGCAGATTCAGACCCGGGCCGATGTCCACAGCCTTG
CTGTTAGGCAGGCTTTTGGCCAGGCGAGCGGCTTCGGCCGGTGGGATCAGAACGCCTGGGGTGCCCCAGA
ACAGCAGCTTCGGGACAGGGGACTGGTGCAGCCAGTCCATGTATTCTTCGACCAGCGCGACGATGTTCGC
TGGCTCACCGGCGATTGGCAGCTCGTTTGGGAAGCGCCACAGTGGCTCGCGGTCAACAGGATTCAGGAAC
GGCTCGCGGTAATGGTCCATCTCGACTTCAGTCAGCGGGCGGACGACACCCATCGGCAGCGTACCCTCGA
TAAAAACGTTCTGATCGATGATCAGCTTGCGGCCGACGTCGGTGGTGCGGAAGGCCTGGAAGGTCTCGCG
GGCAAATTCTGGCCATTCGTCCCAGGTCGGGATAGGGCGGATGAACTCCATAAATGCAATACCTTTGACG
CGCTCTGGATTGCGCTTGGCCCAGTGGAAACCCAGAGCGGAGCCCCAGTCGTGAATGACCAGGACGACCT
CTTCCAGACCCAGGGCTTCGATGAAGGCATCCATGAAGCGGACGTGGTCGTCGAAGAAATAACCCAGGTC
TGGTTTGTCGGATTTGCCCATACCGATCAGGTCTGGAGCAATGCTGCGATGGGTCGGTGCAACATGCGGG
ATGATGTTGCGCCACACGTAGGAGGAGGTCGGGTTACCGTGCAGGAACAGCACAGGGGTGCCATCGCGCG
GACCAACATCGACGTAGTGCATGCGCTCGCCCAGGACTTCCACATAATGGGGGTCGAATGGAAAGCCAGT
ACCGATTTCGCCGCTGCTGTGATGATGATGATGATGGCTGCTGCCCATGGTATATCTCCTTCTTAAAGTT
AAACAAAATTATTTCTAGAGGGGAATTGTTATCCGCTCACAATTCCCCTATAGTGAGTCGTATTAATTTC
GCGGGATCGAGATCTCGATCCTCTACGCCGGACGCATCGTGGCCGGCATCACCGGCGCCACAGGTGCGGT
TGCTGGCGCCTATATCGCCGACATCACCGATGGGGAAGATCGGGCTCGCCACTTCGGGCTCATGAGCGCT
TGTTTCGGCGTGGGTATGGTGGCAGGCCCCGTGGCCGGGGGACTGTTGGGCGCCATCTCCTTGCATGCAC
CATTCCTTGCGGCGGCGGTGCTCAACGGCCTCAACCTACTACTGGGCTGCTTCCTAATGCAGGAGTCGCA
TAAGGGAGAGCGTCGAGATCCCGGACACCATCGAATGGCGCAAAACCTTTCGCGGTATGGCATGATAGCG
CCCGGAAGAGAGTCAAGTCAGAGGTGGCGAATGTGAAACCAGTAACGTTATACGATGTCGCAGAGTATGC
CGGTGTCTCTTATCAGACCGTTTCCCGCGTGGTGAACCAGGCCAGCCACGTTTCTGCGAAAACGCGGGAA
AAAGTGGAAGCGGCGATGGCGGAGCTGAATTACATTCCCAACCGCGTGGCACAACAACTGGCGGGCAAAC
AGTCGTTGCTGATTGGCGTTGCCACCTCCAGTCTGGCCCTGCACGCGCCGTCGCAAATTGTCGCGGCGAT
TAAATCTCGCGCCGATCAACTGGGTGCCAGCGTGGTGGTGTCGATGGTAGAACGAAGCGGCGTCGAAGCC
TGTAAAGCGGCGGTGCACAATCTTCTCGCGCAACGCGTCAGTGGGCTGATCATTAACTATCCGCTGGATG
ACCAGGATGCCATTGCTGTGGAAGCTGCCTGCACTAATGTTCCGGCGTTATTTCTTGATGTCTCTGACCA
GACACCCATCAACAGTATTATTTTCTCCCATGAAGACGGTACGCGACTGGGCGTGGAGCATCTGGTCGCA
TTGGGTCACCAGCAAATCGCGCTGTTAGCGGGCCCATTAAGTTCTGTCTCGGCGCGTCTGCGTCTGGCTG
GCTGGCATAAATATCTCACTCGCAATCAAATTCAGCCGATAGCGGAACGGGAAGGCGACTGGAGTGCCAT
GTCCGGTTTTCAACAAACCATGCAAATGCTGAATGAGGGCATCGTTCCCACTGCGATGCTGGTTGCCAAC
GATCAGATGGCGCTGGGCGCAATGCGCGCCATTACCGAGTCCGGGCTGCGCGTTGGTGCGGATATCTCGG
TAGTGGGATACGACGATACCGAAGACAGCTCATGTTATATCCCGCCGTTAACCACCATCAAACAGGATTT
TCGCCTGCTGGGGCAAACCAGCGTGGACCGCTTGCTGCAACTCTCTCAGGGCCAGGCGGTGAAGGGCAAT
CAGCTGTTGCCCGTCTCACTGGTGAAAAGAAAAACCACCCTGGCGCCCAATACGCAAACCGCCTCTCCCC
GCGCGTTGGCCGATTCATTAATGCAGCTGGCACGACAGGTTTCCCGACTGGAAAGCGGGCAGTGAGCGCA
ACGCAATTAATGTAAGTTAGCTCACTCATTAGGCACCGGGATCTCGACCGATGCCCTTGAGAGCCTTCAA
CCCAGTCAGCTCCTTCCGGTGGGCGCGGGGCATGACTATCGTCGCCGCACTTATGACTGTCTTCTTTATC
ATGCAACTCGTAGGACAGGTGCCGGCAGCGCTCTGGGTCATTTTCGGCGAGGACCGCTTTCGCTGGAGCG
CGACGATGATCGGCCTGTCGCTTGCGGTATTCGGAATCTTGCACGCCCTCGCTCAAGCCTTCGTCACTGG
TCCCGCCACCAAACGTTTCGGCGAGAAGCAGGCCATTATCGCCGGCATGGCGGCCCCACGGGTGCGCATG
ATCGTGCTCCTGTCGTTGAGGACCCGGCTAGGCTGGCGGGGTTGCCTTACTGGTTAGCAGAATGAATCAC
CGATACGCGAGCGAACGTGAAGCGACTGCTGCTGCAAAACGTCTGCGACCTGAGCAACAACATGAATGGT
CTTCGGTTTCCGTGTTTCGTAAAGTCTGGAAACGCGGAAGTCAGCGCCCTGCACCATTATGTTCCGGATC
TGCATCGCAGGATGCTGCTGGCTACCCTGTGGAACACCTACATCTGTATTAACGAAGCGCTGGCATTGAC
CCTGAGTGATTTTTCTCTGGTCCCGCCGCATCCATACCGCCAGTTGTTTACCCTCACAACGTTCCAGTAA
CCGGGCATGTTCATCATCAGTAACCCGTATCGTGAGCATCCTCTCTCGTTTCATCGGTATCATTACCCCC
ATGAACAGAAATCCCCCTTACACGGAGGCATCAGTGACCAAACAGGAAAAAACCGCCCTTAACATGGCCC
GCTTTATCAGAAGCCAGACATTAACGCTTCTGGAGAAACTCAACGAGCTGGACGCGGATGAACAGGCAGA
CATCTGTGAATCGCTTCACGACCACGCTGATGAGCTTTACCGCAGCTGCCTCGCGCGTTTCGGTGATGAC
GGTGAAAACCTCTGACACATGCAGCTCCCGGAGACGGTCACAGCTTGTCTGTAAGCGGATGCCGGGAGCA
GACAAGCCCGTCAGGGCGCGTCAGCGGGTGTTGGCGGGTGTCGGGGCGCAGCCATGACCCAGTCACGTAG
CGATAGCGGAGTGTATACTGGCTTAACTATGCGGCATCAGAGCAGATTGTACTGAGAGTGCACCATTGCG
GTGTGAAATACCGCACAGATGCGTAAGGAGAAAATACCGCATCAGGCGCTCTTCCGCTTCCTCGCTCACT
GACTCGCTGCGCTCGGTCGTTCGGCTGCGGCGAGCGGTATCAGCTCACTCAAAGGCGGTAATACGGTTAT
CCACAGAATCAGGGGATAACGCAGGAAAGAACATGTGAGCAAAAGGCCAGCAAAAGGCCAGGAACCGTAA
AAAGGCCGCGTTGCTGGCGTTTTTCCATAGGCTCCGCCCCCCTGACGAGCATCACAAAAATCGACGCTCA
AGTCAGAGGTGGCGAAACCCGACAGGACTATAAAGATACCAGGCGTTTCCCCCTGGAAGCTCCCTCGTGC
GCTCTCCTGTTCCGACCATGCCGCTTACCGGATACCTGTCCGCCTTTCTCCCTTCGGGAAGCGTGGCGCT
TTCTCATAGCTCACGCTGTAGGTATCTCAGTTCGGTGTAGGTCGTTCGCTCCAAGCTGGGCTGTGTGCAC
GAACCCCCCGTTCAGCCCGACCGCTGCGCCTTATCCGGTAACTATCGTCTTGAGTCCAACCCGGTAAGAC
ACGACTTATCGCCACTGGCAGCAGCCACTGGTAACAGGATTAGCAGAGCGAGGTATGTAGGCGGTGCTAC
AGAGTTCTTGAAGTGGTGGCCTAACTACGGCTACACTAGAAGGACAGTATTTGGTATCTGCGCTCTGCTG
AAGCCAGTTACCTTCGGAAAAAGAGTTGGTAGCTCTTGATCCGGCAAACAAACCACCGCTGGTAGCGGTG
GTTTTTTTGTTTGCAAGCAGCAGATTACGCGCAGAAAAAAAGGATCTCAAGAAGATCCTTTGATCTTTTC
TACGGGGTCTGACGCTCAGTGGAACGAAAACTCACGTTAAGGGATTTTGGTCATGAACAATAAAACTGTC
TGCTTACATAAACAGTAATACAAGGGGTGTTATGAGCCATATTCAACGGGAAACGTCTTGCTCTAGGCCG
CGATTAAATTCCAACATGGATGCTGATTTATATGGGTATAAATGGGCTCGCGATAATGTCGGGCAATCAG
GTGCGACAATCTATCGATTGTATGGGAAGCCCGATGCGCCAGAGTTGTTTCTGAAACATGGCAAAGGTAG
CGTTGCCAATGATGTTACAGATGAGATGGTCAGACTAAACTGGCTGACGGAATTTATGCCTCTTCCGACC
ATCAAGCATTTTATCCGTACTCCTGATGATGCATGGTTACTCACCACTGCGATCCCCGGGAAAACAGCAT
TCCAGGTATTAGAAGAATATCCTGATTCAGGTGAAAATATTGTTGATGCGCTGGCAGTGTTCCTGCGCCG
GTTGCATTCGATTCCTGTTTGTAATTGTCCTTTTAACAGCGATCGCGTATTTCGTCTCGCTCAGGCGCAA
TCACGAATGAATAACGGTTTGGTTGATGCGAGTGATTTTGATGACGAGCGTAATGGCTGGCCTGTTGAAC
AAGTCTGGAAAGAAATGCATAAACTTTTGCCATTCTCACCGGATTCAGTCGTCACTCATGGTGATTTCTC
ACTTGATAACCTTATTTTTGACGAGGGGAAATTAATAGGTTGTATTGATGTTGGACGAGTCGGAATCGCA
GACCGATACCAGGATCTTGCCATCCTATGGAACTGCCTCGGTGAGTTTTCTCCTTCATTACAGAAACGGC
TTTTTCAAAAATATGGTATTGATAATCCTGATATGAATAAATTGCAGTTTCATTTGATGCTCGATGAGTT
TTTCTAAGAATTAATTCATGAGCGGATACATATTTGAATGTATTTAGAAAAATAAACAAATAGGGGTTCC
GCGCACATTTCCCCGAAAAGTGCCACCTAAATTGTAAGCGTTAATATTTTGTTAAAATTCGCGTTAAATT
TTTGTTAAATCAGCTCATTTTTTAACCAATAGGCCGAAATCGGCAAAATCCCTTATAAATCAAAAGAATA
GACCGAGATAGGGT
[37 nt withheld, positions 6315-6351]
AAAGAACGTGGACTCCAACGTCAAAGG
[49 nt withheld, positions 6379-6427]
T
[91 nt withheld, positions 6429-6519]
G
[124 nt withheld, positions 6521-6644]
CCCATTCGCCA
