>Addgene plasmid #201808 | pET28a-HaloTag7-SnoopLigase2 | depositor partial sequence | sequence record 391631 | HaloTag7-SnoopLigase2
ATGGGCAGCAGCCATCATCATCATCATCACAGCAGCGGCGAAATCGGTACTGGCTTTCCATTCGACCCCC
ATTATGTGGAAGTCCTGGGCGAGCGCATGCACTACGTCGATGTTGGTCCGCGCGATGGCACCCCTGTGCT
GTTCCTGCACGGTAACCCGACCTCCTCCTACGTGTGGCGCAACATCATCCCGCATGTTGCACCGACCCAT
CGCAGCATTGCTCCAGACCTGATCGGTATGGGCAAATCCGACAAACCAGACCTGGGTTATTTCTTCGACG
ACCACGTCCGCTTCATGGATGCCTTCATCGAAGCCCTGGGTCTGGAAGAGGTCGTCCTGGTCATTCACGA
CTGGGGCTCCGCTCTGGGTTTCCACTGGGCCAAGCGCAATCCAGAGCGCGTCAAAGGTATTGCATTTATG
GAGTTCATCCGCCCTATCCCGACCTGGGACGAATGGCCAGAATTTGCCCGCGAGACCTTCCAGGCCTTCC
GCACCACCGACGTCGGCCGCAAGCTGATCATCGATCAGAACGTTTTTATCGAGGGTACGCTGCCGATGGG
TGTCGTCCGCCCGCTGACTGAAGTCGAGATGGACCATTACCGCGAGCCGTTCCTGAATCCTGTTGACCGC
GAGCCACTGTGGCGCTTCCCAAACGAGCTGCCAATCGCCGGTGAGCCAGCGAACATCGTCGCGCTGGTCG
AAGAATACATGGACTGGCTGCACCAGTCCCCTGTCCCGAAGCTGCTGTTCTGGGGCACCCCAGGCGTTCT
GATCCCACCGGCCGAAGCCGCTCGCCTGGCCAAAAGCCTGCCTAACAGCAAGGCTGTGGACATCGGCCCG
GGTCTGAATCTGCTGCAAGAAGACAACCCGGACCTGATCGGCAGCGAGATCGCGCGCTGGCTGTCTACTC
TGGAGATTTCCGGTGGATCCCCCGCCAACCTGAAGGCCCTGGAGGCCCAGAAGCAGAAGGAGCAGAGACA
GGCCGCCGAGGAGCTGGCCAACGCCAAGAAGCTGAAGGAGCAGCTGGAGAAGGGATCCCATATGGTGAAT
AAGAACGATAAAAAGCCGCTGCGTGGTGCCGTGTTTAGCCTGCAGAAACAGCATCCCGACTATCCCGATA
TCTATGGCGCGATTGATCAGAATGGGACCTATCAAAATGTGCGTACCGGCGAAGATGGTAAACTGACCTT
TAAGAATCTGAGCGATGGCAAATATCGCCTGATTGAAAATAGCGAACCCCCGGGCTATAAACCGGTGCAG
AATAAGCCGATTGTGAGCTTTCGTATTGTGGATGGCGAAGTGCGTGATGTGACCAGCATTGTGCCGCCGG
GTGTGCCGGCTACATATGAATTTACCTAATAA
